Addgene plasmid #102922: pHC_DYOLacI-R
Purpose: pUC-19 derivative reporter plasmid for the screening of Transcription Factors (TFs) carrying the DNA-binding domain of LacI
Depositing lab: George Church. Depositing organization: Harvard Medical School. Publication: Biosensor libraries harness large classes of binding domains for construction of allosteric transcriptional regulators. Juarez JF, Lecube-Azpeitia B, Brown SL, Johnston CD, Church GM. Nat Commun. 2018 Aug 6;9(1):3101. doi: 10.1038/s41467-018-05525-6. PubMed 30082754.
Backbone
  Vector backbone: pUC-19
  Backbone manufacturer: 2686
  Modifications to backbone: Introduction of sfGFP and mCherry
Growth in bacteria
  Bacterial resistance: Ampicillin, 100 μg/mL
  Growth temperature: 37°C
  Growth strain: DH5alpha
  Copy number: High Copy
Gene/Insert
  Gene/Insert name: sfGFP
  Insert size (bp): 717
Terms and licenses: Academic/Nonprofit Terms; Industry Terms: Not Available to Industry
How to cite: pHC_DYOLacI-R was a gift from George Church (Addgene plasmid # 102922 ; http://n2t.net/addgene:102922 ; RRID:Addgene_102922)
