[The description below was written by a language model from this plasmid's Addgene catalogue record and pLannotate feature annotations shown in this document.]
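Description:
pHC_DYOLacI-R is a 4,250-nt bacterial reporter plasmid derived from pUC-19, built for screening transcription factors that carry the DNA-binding domain of LacI. It replicates in E. coli from the high-copy ColE1/pUC-type origin and is selected with ampicillin through the bla (β-lactamase) gene driven by its native promoter. The record lists the backbone modification simply as the introduction of sfGFP and mCherry.

The reporter module consists of a tac promoter (the strong trp/lacUV5 hybrid) followed immediately by a lac operator and then the superfolder GFP coding sequence. Because the operator sits between the promoter and the reporter, any protein that recognises it through a LacI DNA-binding domain should repress sfGFP, and release of that protein from the operator should restore green fluorescence. This gives a fluorescence readout of both binding and any ligand-dependent derepression. On the opposite strand, mCherry sits directly downstream of a lacIq promoter, a mutant lacI promoter with elevated activity. This arrangement is consistent with operator-independent red fluorescence serving as an internal reference, although the record does not state that role explicitly.

No full-length repressor is encoded. The annotation finds only short fragments of lacI, rop, TcR and yciV plus a CAP binding site, which look like backbone or cloning remnants rather than functional parts. The candidate regulators are therefore presumably supplied from a separate construct. The associated work concerns biosensor libraries that combine binding domains into allosteric transcriptional regulators, which matches the plasmid's use as a screening reporter for LacI-DBD chimeras.
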