Features (pLannotate 1.2.2; 13 found; start..end, strand, type, name):
      1..29      +  promoter       tac promoter: strong E. coli promoter; hybrid between the trp and lac UV5 promoters
     37..53      +  protein_bind   lac operator: The lac repressor binds to the lac operator to inhibit transcription in E. coli. This inhibition can be relieved by adding lactose or isopropyl-β-D-thiogalactopyranoside (IPTG). lac repressor encoded by lacI
     89..802     +  CDS            superfolder GFP: GFP variant that folds robustly even when fused to poorly folded proteins (Pédelacq et al., 2006)
    916..951     -  CDS            rop (fragment): Rop protein, which maintains plasmids at low copy number; rop
   1046..1150    +  promoter       AmpR promoter: bla
   1151..2011    +  CDS            AmpR: β-lactamase; bla; confers resistance to ampicillin, carbenicillin, and related antibiotics
   2182..2770    +  rep_origin     ori: high-copy-number ColE1/pMB1/pBR322/pUC origin of replication
   2953..3045    +  CDS            lacI (fragment): lac repressor; lacI; The lac repressor binds to the lac operator to inhibit transcription in E. coli. This inhibition can be relieved by adding lactose or isopropyl-β-D-thiogalactopyranoside (IPTG).
   3058..3079    +  protein_bind   CAP binding site: CAP binding activates transcription in the presence of cAMP. E. coli catabolite activator protein
   3088..3795    -  CDS            mCherry: mCherry is a basic (constitutively fluorescent) red fluorescent protein published in 2004, derived from Discosoma sp.. It is reported to be a very rapidly-maturing monomer with low acid sensitivity.
   3796..3873    -  promoter       lacIq promoter: lacI (mutant); In the lacIq allele, a single base change in the promoter boosts expression of the lacI gene about 10-fold.
   3880..4067    -  CDS            TcR (fragment): tetracycline efflux protein; tet; confers resistance to tetracycline
   4074..4175    -  CDS            yciV (fragment): RNAAM_ECOLI - Also known as trpH From Escherichia coli (strain K12).
>Addgene plasmid #102922 | pHC_DYOLacI-R | addgene full sequence | sequence record 201393 | Addgene NGS Result
TTGACAATTAATCATCGGCTCGTATAATGTGTGGAATTGTGAGCGGATAACAATTTCACACAGGAAACAT
GACCTAAGGAGGTAAATAATGCGTAAAGGCGAAGAGCTGTTCACTGGTTTCGTCACTATTCTGGTGGAAC
TGGATGGTGATGTCAACGGTCATAAGTTTTCCGTGCGTGGCGAGGGTGAAGGTGACGCAACTAATGGTAA
ACTGACGCTGAAGTTCATCTGTACTACTGGTAAACTGCCGGTACCTTGGCCGACTCTGGTAACGACGCTG
ACTTATGGTGTTCAGTGCTTTGCTCGTTATCCGGACCACATGAAGCAGCATGACTTCTTCAAGTCCGCCA
TGCCGGAAGGCTATGTGCAGGAACGCACGATTTCCTTTAAGGATGACGGCACGTACAAAACGCGTGCGGA
AGTGAAATTTGAAGGCGATACCCTGGTAAACCGCATTGAGCTGAAAGGCATTGACTTTAAAGAAGACGGC
AATATCCTGGGCCATAAGCTGGAATACAATTTTAACAGCCACAATGTTTACATCACCGCCGATAAACAAA
AAAATGGCATTAAAGCGAATTTTAAAATTCGCCACAACGTGGAGGATGGCAGCGTGCAGCTGGCTGATCA
CTACCAGCAAAACACTCCAATCGGTGATGGTCCTGTTCTGCTGCCAGACAATCACTATCTGAGCACGCAA
AGCGTTCTGTCTAAAGATCCGAACGAGAAACGCGATCACATGGTTCTGCTGGAGTTCGTAACCGCAGCGG
GCATCACGCATGGTATGGATGAACTGTACAAATAATTAAGCCAGCCCCGACACCCGCCAACACCCGCTGA
CGCGCCCTGACGGGCTTGTCTGCTCCCGGCATCCGCTTACAGACAAGCTGTGACCGTCTCCGGGAGCTGC
ATGTGTCAGAGGTTTTCACCGTCATCACCGAAACGCGCGAGACGAAAGGGCCTCGTGATACGCCTATTTT
TATAGGTTAATGTCATGATAATAATGGTTTCTTAGACGTCAGGTGGCACTTTTCGGGGAAATGTGCGCGG
AACCCCTATTTGTTTATTTTTCTAAATACATTCAAATATGTATCCGCTCATGAGACAATAACCCTGATAA
ATGCTTCAATAATATTGAAAAAGGAAGAGTATGAGTATTCAACATTTCCGTGTCGCCCTTATTCCCTTTT
TTGCGGCATTTTGCCTTCCTGTTTTTGCTCACCCAGAAACGCTGGTGAAAGTAAAAGATGCTGAAGATCA
GTTGGGTGCACGAGTGGGTTACATCGAACTGGATCTCAACAGCGGTAAGATCCTTGAGAGTTTTCGCCCC
GAAGAACGTTTTCCAATGATGAGCACTTTTAAAGTTCTGCTATGTGGCGCGGTATTATCCCGTATTGACG
CCGGGCAAGAGCAACTCGGTCGCCGCATACACTATTCTCAGAATGACTTGGTTGAGTACTCACCAGTCAC
AGAAAAGCATCTTACGGATGGCATGACAGTAAGAGAATTATGCAGTGCTGCCATAACCATGAGTGATAAC
ACTGCGGCCAACTTACTTCTGACAACGATCGGAGGACCGAAGGAGCTAACCGCTTTTTTGCACAACATGG
GGGATCATGTAACTCGCCTTGATCGTTGGGAACCGGAGCTGAATGAAGCCATACCAAACGACGAGCGTGA
CACCACGATGCCTGTAGCAATGGCAACAACGTTGCGCAAACTATTAACTGGCGAACTACTTACTCTAGCT
TCCCGGCAACAATTAATAGACTGGATGGAGGCGGATAAAGTTGCAGGACCACTTCTGCGCTCGGCCCTTC
CGGCTGGCTGGTTTATTGCTGATAAATCTGGAGCCGGTGAGCGTGGGTCTCGCGGTATCATTGCAGCACT
GGGGCCAGATGGTAAGCCCTCCCGTATCGTAGTTATCTACACGACGGGGAGTCAGGCAACTATGGATGAA
CGAAATAGACAGATCGCTGAGATAGGTGCCTCACTGATTAAGCATTGGTAACTGTCAGACCAAGTTTACT
CATATATACTTTAGATTGATTTAAAACTTCATTTTTAATTTAAAAGGATCTAGGTGAAGATCCTTTTTGA
TAATCTCATGACCAAAATCCCTTAACGTGAGTTTTCGTTCCACTGAGCGTCAGACCCCGTAGAAAAGATC
AAAGGATCTTCTTGAGATCCTTTTTTTCTGCGCGTAATCTGCTGCTTGCAAACAAAAAAACCACCGCTAC
CAGCGGTGGTTTGTTTGCCGGATCAAGAGCTACCAACTCTTTTTCCGAAGGTAACTGGCTTCAGCAGAGC
GCAGATACCAAATACTGTTCTTCTAGTGTAGCCGTAGTTAGGCCACCACTTCAAGAACTCTGTAGCACCG
CCTACATACCTCGCTCTGCTAATCCTGTTACCAGTGGCTGCTGCCAGTGGCGATAAGTCGTGTCTTACCG
GGTTGGACTCAAGACGATAGTTACCGGATAAGGCGCAGCGGTCGGGCTGAACGGGGGGTTCGTGCACACA
GCCCAGCTTGGAGCGAACGACCTACACCGAACTGAGATACCTACAGCGTGAGCTATGAGAAAGCGCCACG
CTTCCCGAAGGGAGAAAGGCGGACAGGTATCCGGTAAGCGGCAGGGTCGGAACAGGAGAGCGCACGAGGG
AGCTTCCAGGGGGAAACGCCTGGTATCTTTATAGTCCTGTCGGGTTTCGCCACCTCTGACTTGAGCGTCG
ATTTTTGTGATGCTCGTCAGGGGGGCGGAGCCTATGGAAAAACGCCAGCAACGCGGCCTTTTTACGGTTC
CTGGCCTTTTGCTGGCCTTTTGCTCACATGTTCTTTCCTGCGTTATCCCCTGATTCTGTGGATAACCGTA
TTACCGCCTTTGAGTGAGCTGATACCGCTCGCCGCAGCCGAACGACCGAGCGCAGCGAGTCAGTGAGCGA
GGAAGCGGAAGAGCGCCCAATACGCAAACCGCCTCTCCCCGCGCGTTGGCCGATTCATTAATGCAGCTGG
CACGACAGGTTTCCCGACTGGAAAGCGGGCAGTGAGCGCAACGCAATTAATGTGAGTTAGCTCACTCATT
AGGCTTATTTGTACAGCTCATCCATGCCACCGGTAGAATGACGACCCTCCGCGCGCTCATATTGCTCTAC
GATCGTATAATCTTCATTATGAGAGGTGATGTCCAGTTTAATATTCACATTGTACGCGCCAGGCAGCTGC
ACAGGTTTCTTGGCTTTGTACGTGGTTTTCACTTCAGCGTCATAATGGCCGCCATCTTTCAGTTTCAGGC
GCTGTTTAATTTCGCCTTTCAGCGCACCATCTTCCGGATACATGCGTTCGCTAGACGCCTCCCAACCCAT
CGTCTTTTTCTGCATCACCGGGCCATCAGATGGAAAATTAGTACCACGCAGTTTAACTTTATAGATGAAC
TCGCCATCCTGCAGGGAGGAGTCCTGAGTGACGGTCACGACACCACCATCTTCAAAATTCATTACGCGTT
CCCACTTGAAACCTTCCGGAAAAGACAGCTTCAGATAGTCCGGGATATCCGCTGGGTGTTTAACATACGC
TTTAGAACCGTACATAAATTGCGGGCTCAGGATGTCCCACGCAAAAGGCAGCGGGCCGCCTTTAGTCACT
TTCAGTTTGGCGGTCTGGGTGCCTTCATACGGACGGCCCTCGCCTTCGCCTTCGATCTCGAACTCGTGAC
CGTTAACAGAACCCTCCATGTGAACTTTGAAGCGCATGAACTCTTTAATGATAGCCATGTTATCCTCCTC
GCCCTTGGAAACCATATTCACCACCCTGAATTGACTCTCTTCCGGGCGCTATCATGCCATACCGCGAAAG
GTTTTGCACCATTCGATGGTGTCGGGTACCAAGGAGATGGCGCCCAACAGTCCCCCGGCCACGGGGCCTG
CCACCATACCCACGCCGAAACAAGCGCTCATGAGCCCGAAGTGGCGAGCCCGATCTTCCCCATCGGTGAT
GTCGGCGATATAGGCGCCAGCAACCGCACCTGTGGCGCCGGTGATGCCGGCCACGATGCGTCCGGCGTAG
AGGATCCGGGCTTATCGACTGCACGGTGCACCAATGCTTCTGGCGTCAGGCAGCCATCGGAAGCTGTGGT
ATGGCTGTGCAGGTCGTAAATCACTGCATAATTCGTGTCGCTCAAGGCGCACTCCCGTTCTGGATAATGT
TTTTTGCGCCGACATCATAACGGTTCTGGCAAATATTCTGAAATGAGCTG
